>Addgene plasmid #158542 | PB-CuO-V5 CASC3 siRes 1-480 188/218-mut | addgene full sequence | sequence record 311555 | Addgene NGS Result
CGTTACATAACTTACGGTAAATGGCCCGCCTGGCTGACCGCCCAACGACCCCCGCCCATTGACGTCAATA
ATGACGTATGTTCCCATAGTAACGCCAATAGGGACTTTCCATTGACGTCAATGGGTGGAGTATTTACGGT
AAACTGCCCACTTGGCAGTACATCAAGTGTATCATATGCCAAGTCCGCCCCCTATTGACGTCAATGACGG
TAAATGGCCCGCCTGGCATTATGCCCAGTACATGACCTTACGGGACTTTCCTACTTGGCAGTACATCTAC
GTATTAGTCATCGCTATTACCATGGTGATGCGGTTTTGGCAGTACACCAATGGGCGTGGATAGCGGTTTG
ACTCACGGGGATTTCCAAGTCTCCACCCCATTGACGTCAATGGGAGTTTGTTTTGGCACCAAAATCAACG
GGACTTTCCAAAATGTCGTAATACCCCCGCCCCGTTGACGCAAATGGGCAAGCTTGCCGGGTCGAGGTAG
GCGTGTACGGTGGGAGGCCTATATAAGCAACCGGTATAATCAAACAGACCAGATTGTCTGTTTGTTACCG
GTGTTTAGTGAACCGGGCGCGCCTCATATCGCCTGGAGACGCCATCCACGCTGTTTTGACCTCCATAGAA
GACACCGGGACCGATCCAGCCTCCGCGGTCACTCTCTTCCGCATCGCTGTCTGCGAGGGCCAGCTGTTGG
GCTCGCGGTTGAGGACAAACTCTTCGCGGTCTTTCCAGTACTCTTGGATCGGAAACCCGTCGGCCTCCGA
ACGGTACTCCGCCACCGAGGGACCTGAGCGAGTCCGCATCGACCGGATCGGAAAACCTCTCGAGAAAGGC
GTCTAACCAGTCACAGTCGCAAGGTAGGCTGAGCACCGTGGCGGGCGGCAGCGGGTGGCGGTCGGGGTTG
TTTCTGGCGGAGGTGCTGCTGATGATGTAATTAAAGTAGGCGGTCTTGAGACGGCGGATGGTCGAGGTGA
GGTGTGGCAGGCTTGAGATCCAGCTGTTGGGGTGAGTACTCCCTCTCAAAAGCGGGCATTACTTCTGCGC
TAAGATTGTCAGTTTCCAAAAACGAGGAGGATTTGATATTCACCTGGCCCGATCTGGCCATACACTTGAG
TGACAATGACATCCACTTTGCCTTTCTCTCCACAGGTGTCCACTCCCAGGTCCAAGTTTGGTCTAGAGCT
AGCACCATGGGCAAGCCCATCCCTAACCCACTGCTGGGCCTGGACAGCACCCCACCTCTCGAGATGGCGG
ACCGGCGGCGGCAGCGCGCTTCGCAAGACACCGAGGACGAGGAATCTGGTGCTTCGGGCTCCGACAGCGG
CGGCTCCCCGTTGCGGGGAGGCGGGAGCTGCAGCGGTAGCGCCGGAGGCGGCGGCAGCGGCTCTCTGCCT
TCACAGCGCGGAGGCCGAACCGGGGCCCTTCATCTGCGGCGGGTGGAGAGCGGGGGCGCCAAGAGTGCTG
AGGAGTCGGAGTGTGAGAGTGAAGATGGCATTGAAGGTGATGCTGTTCTCTCGGATTATGAAAGTGCAGA
AGACTCGGAAGGTGAAGAAGGTGAATACAGTGAAGAGGAAAACTCCAAAGTGGAGCTGAAATCAGAAGCT
AATGATGCTGTTAATTCTTCAACAAAAGAAGAGAAGGGAGAAGAAAAGCCTGACACCAAAAGCACTGTGA
CTGGAGAGAGGCAAAGTGGGGACGGACAGGAGAGCACAGAGCCTGTGGAGAACAAAGTGGGTAAAAAGGG
CCCTAAGCATTTGGATGATGATGAAGATCGGAAGAATCCAGCATACATACCTCGGAAAGGGCTCGACTTT
GAGCATGATCTTCGAGGGCAAACTCAGGAGGAGGAAGTCAGACCCAAGGGGCGTCAGCGAAAGCTATGGA
AGGATGAGGGTCGCGACGAGCATGACAAGTTCCGGGAAGATGAGCAGGCCCCAAAGTCCCGACAGGAGCT
CATTGCTCTTTATGGTTATGACATTCGCTCAGCTCATAATCCAGACGATATTAAGCCAAGGCGGATCCGG
AAACCCCGATATGGGAGTCCTCCACAAAGAGATCCAAACTGGAACGGTGAGCGGCTAAACAAGTCTCATC
GCCACCAGGGTCTTGGGGGCACCCTACCACCAAGGACATTTATTAACAGGAATGCTGCAGGTACCGGCCG
TATGTCTGCACCCAGGAATTATTCCCGATCTGGGGGCTTCAAGGAAGGTCGTGCTGGTTTTAGGCCTGTG
GAAGCTGGTGGGCAGCATGGTGGCCGGTCTGGTGAGACTGTTAAGCATGAGATTAGTTACCGGTCACGGC
GCCTAGAGCAGACTTCTGTGAGGGATCCATCTCCAGAAGCAGATGCTCCAGTGCTTGGCAGTCCTGAGAA
GGAAGAGGCAGCCTCAGAGCCACCAGCTGCTGCTCCTGATGCTGCACCACCACCCCCTGATAGGCCCATT
GAGAAGAAATCCTATTCCCGGGCAAGAAGAACTCGAACCAAAGTTGGAGATGCAGTCAAGCTTGCAGAGG
AGGTGCCCCCTCCTCCTGAAGGACTGATTCCAGCACCTCCAGTCCCAGAAACCACCCCAACTCCACCTAC
TAAGACTGGGACCTGGGAAGCTCCGGTGGATTCTAGTACAAGTGGACTTGAGCAAGATGTGGCACAACTA
AATATAGCAGAACAGAATTGGAGTCCGGGGCAGTAAGCGGCCGCGCCCCTCTCCCTCCCCCCCCCCTAAC
GTTACTGGCCGAAGCCGCTTGGAATAAGGCCGGTGTGCGTTTGTCTATATGTTATTTTCCACCATATTGC
CGTCTTTTGGCAATGTGAGGGCCCGGAAACCTGGCCCTGTCTTCTTGACGAGCATTCCTAGGGGTCTTTC
CCCTCTCGCCAAAGGAATGCAAGGTCTGTTGAATGTCGTGAAGGAAGCAGTTCCTCTGGAAGCTTCTTGA
AGACAAACAACGTCTGTAGCGACCCTTTGCAGGCAGCGGAACCCCCCACCTGGCGACAGGTGCCTCTGCG
GCCAAAAGCCACGTGTATAAGATACACCTGCAAAGGCGGCACAACCCCAGTGCCACGTTGTGAGTTGGAT
AGTTGTGGAAAGAGTCAAATGGCTCTCCTCAAGCGTATTCAACAAGGGGCTGAAGGATGCCCAGAAGGTA
CCCCATTGTATGGGATCTGATCTGGGGCCTCGGTGCACATGCTTTACATGTGTTTAGTCGAGGTTAAAAA
AACGTCTAGGCCCCCCGAACCACGGGGACGTGGTTTTCCTTTGAAAAACACGATGATAATATGGCCACAA
CCATGGCGTCCGGAATGGAGAGCGACGAGAGCGGCCTGCCCGCCATGGAGATCGAGTGCCGCATCACCGG
CACCCTGAACGGCGTGGAGTTCGAGCTGGTGGGCGGCGGAGAGGGCACCCCCAAGCAGGGCCGCATGACC
AACAAGATGAAGAGCACCAAAGGCGCCCTGACCTTCAGCCCCTACCTGCTGAGCCACGTGATGGGCTACG
GCTTCTACCACTTCGGCACCTACCCCAGCGGCTACGAGAACCCCTTCCTGCACGCCATCAACAACGGCGG
CTACACCAACACCCGCATCGAGAAGTACGAGGACGGCGGCGTGCTGCACGTGAGCTTCAGCTACCGCTAC
GAGGCCGGCCGCGTGATCGGCGACTTCAAGGTGGTGGGCACCGGCTTCCCCGAGGACAGCGTGATCTTCA
CCGACAAGATCATCCGCAGCAACGCCACCGTGGAGCACCTGCACCCCATGGGCGATAACGTGCTGGTGGG
CAGCTTCGCCCGCACCTTCAGCCTGCGCGACGGCGGCTACTACAGCTTCGTGGTGGACAGCCACATGCAC
TTCAAGAGCGCCATCCACCCCAGCATCCTGCAGAACGGGGGCCCCATGTTCGCCTTCCGCCGCGTGGAGG
AGCTGCACAGCAACACCGAGCTGGGCATCGTGGAGTACCAGCACGCCTTCAAGACCCCCATCGCCTTCGC
CAGATCCCGCGCTCAGTCGTCCAATTCTGCCGTGGACGGCACCGCCGGACCCGGCTCCACCGGATCTCGC
TAGAGCTGAATCTAAGTCGACGGATCTGCGATCGCTCCGGTGCCCGTCAGTGGGCAGAGCGCACATCGCC
CACAGTCCCCGAGAAGTTGGGGGGAGGGGTCGGCAATTGAACGGGTGCCTAGAGAAGGTGGCGCGGGGTA
AACTGGGAAAGTGATGTCGTGTACTGGCTCCGCCTTTTTCCCGAGGGTGGGGGAGAACCGTATATAAGTG
CAGTAGTCGCCGTGAACGTTCTTTTTCGCAACGGGTTTGCCGCCAGAACACAGCTGAAGCTTCGAGGGGC
TCGCATCTCTCCTTCACGCGCCCGCCGCCCTACCTGAGGCCGCCATCCACGCCGGTTGAGTCGCGTTCTG
CCGCCTCCCGCCTGTGGTGCCTCCTGAACTGCGTCCGCCGTCTAGGTAAGTTTAAAGCTCAGGTCGAGAC
CGGGCCTTTGTCCGGCGCTCCCTTGGAGCCTACCTAGACTCAGCCGGCTCTCCACGCTTTGCCTGACCCT
GCTTGCTCAACTCTACGTCTTTGTTTCGTTTTCTGTTCTGCGCCGTTACAGATCCAAGCTGTGACCGGCG
CCTACTCTAGAGCCGCCATGGCTTACCCATACGATGTTCCAGATTACGCTAGTTTGGTGAGGCAGCAGAG
ACCGATGACATCCACTTTGCCTTTCTCTCCACAGGTGTCCACTCCCAGGTCCAAGTTTGGAAGATCTACC
ATGCCAAAGAGACCCAGACCCGTGATCATGAGTCCAAAGAGAAGAACACAGGCAGAGCGCGCAATGGAGA
CCCAGGGCAAGTTGATTGCAGCGGCCCTGGGGGTTTTACGGGAAAAAGGTTACGCGGGATTCCGGATCGC
AGATGTGCCCGGTGCTGCAGGTGTCTCGAGAGGAGCGCAGAGCCATCATTTCCCGACAAAGCTTGAGCTT
CTGCTTGCCACTTTTGAATGGCTTTACGAACAGATCACCGAACGCAGTCGGGCTCGATTAGCGAAATTGA
AGCCAGAGGATGACGTCATCCAGCAAATGCTGGACGACGCCGCCGAATTTTTCCTCGACGATGACTTCTC
TATCAGCCTTGATTTGATTGTGGCTGCCGACCGGGATCCAGCGTTACGCGAGGGTATTCAGCGCACGGTA
GAGAGGAATCGGTTTGTCGTCGAGGATATGTGGCTTGGTGTTCTGGTGAGCCGTGGTCTTTCGCGTGATG
ATGCAGAAGATATCCTTTGGTTGATATTCAATTCGGTGCGTGGGCTTGCTGTTCGTAGCCTATGGCAGAA
GGACAAAGAACGCTTTGAGCGTGTCAGGAACTCGACACTCGAAATTGCGCGAGAGCGGTACGCGAAATTC
AAGCGCGCGGCCAAACCCTCTGGCCGGTCTCTCTCTGTTCGAGAGGGCAGAGGAAGTCTTCTAACATGCG
GTGACGTGGAGGAGAATCCCGGCCCTGAATTCATGACCGAGTACAAGCCCACGGTGCGCCTCGCCACCCG
CGACGACGTCCCCAGGGCCGTACGCACCCTCGCCGCCGCGTTCGCCGACTACCCCGCCACGCGCCACACC
GTCGATCCGGACCGCCACATCGAGCGGGTCACCGAGCTGCAAGAACTCTTCCTCACGCGCGTCGGGCTCG
ACATCGGCAAGGTGTGGGTCGCGGACGACGGCGCCGCGGTGGCGGTCTGGACCACGCCGGAGAGCGTCGA
AGCGGGGGCGGTGTTCGCCGAGATCGGCCCGCGCATGGCCGAGTTGAGCGGTTCCCGGCTGGCCGCGCAG
CAACAGATGGAAGGCCTCCTGGCGCCGCACCGGCCCAAGGAGCCCGCGTGGTTCCTGGCCACCGTCGGCG
TCTCGCCCGACCACCAGGGCAAGGGTCTGGGCAGCGCCGTCGTGCTCCCCGGAGTGGAGGCGGCCGAGCG
CGCCGGGGTGCCCGCCTTCCTGGAGACCTCCGCGCCCCGCAACCTCCCCTTCTACGAGCGGCTCGGCTTC
ACCGTCACCGCCGACGTCGAGGTGCCCGAAGGACCGCGCACCTGGTGCATGACCCGCAAGCCCGGTGCCT
GAGTCGACAATCAACCTCTGGATTACAAAATTTGTGGTTAACTAACTAAACTTGTTTATTGCAGCTTATA
ATGGTTACAAATAAAGCAATAGCATCACAAATTTCACAAATAAAGCATTTTTTTCACTGCATTCTAGTTG
TGGTTTGTCCAAACTCATCAATGTATCTTATCATGTCTGGAATTGACTCAAATGATGTCAATTAGTCTAT
CAGAAGCTCATCTGGTCTCCCTTCCGGGGGACAAGACATCCCTGTTTAATATTTAAACAGCAGTGTTCCC
AAACTGGGTTCTTATATCCCTTGCTCTGGTCAACCAGGTTGCAGGGTTTCCTGTCCTCACAGGAACGAAG
TCCCTAAAGAAACAGTGGCAGCCAGGTTTAGCCCCGGAATTGACTGGATTCCTTTTTTAGGGCCCATTGG
TATGGCTTTTTCCCCGTATCCCCCCAGGTGTCTGCAGGCTCAAAGAGCAGCGAGAAGCGTTCAGAGGAAA
GCGATCCCGTGCCACCTTCCCCGTGCCCGGGCTGTCCCCGCACGCTGCCGGCTCGGGGATGCGGGGGGAG
CGCCGGACCGGAGCGGAGCCCCGGGCGGCTCGCTGCTGCCCCCTAGCGGGGGAGGGACGTAATTACATCC
CTGGGGGCTTTGGGGGGGGGCTGTCCCTGATATCTATAACAAGAAAATATATATATAATAAGTTATCACG
TAAGTAGAACATGAAATAACAATATAATTATCGTATGAGTTAAATCTTAAAAGTCACGTAAAAGATAATC
ATGCGTCATTTTGACTCACGCGGTCGTTATAGTTCAAAATCAGTGACACTTACCGCATTGACAAGCACGC
CTCACGGGAGCTCCAAGCGGCGACTGAGATGTCCTAAATGCACAGCGACGGATTCGCGCTATTTAGAAAG
AGAGAGCAATATTTCAAGAATGCATGCGTCAATTTTACGCAGACTATCTTTCTAGGGTTAATCTAGCTGC
ATCAGGATCATATCGTCGGGTCTTTTTTCCGGCTCAGTCATCGCCCAAGCTGGCGCTATCTGGGCATCGG
GGAGGAAGAAGCCCGTGCCTTTTCCCGCGAGGTTGAAGCGGCATGGAAAGAGTTTGCCGAGGATGACTGC
TGCTGCATTGACGTTGAGCGAAAACGCACGTTTACCATGATGATTCGGGAAGGTGTGGCCATGCACGCCT
TTAACGGTGAACTGTTCGTTCAGGCCACCTGGGATACCAGTTCGTCGCGGCTTTTCCGGACACAGTTCCG
GATGGTCAGCCCGAAGCGCATCAGCAACCCGAACAATACCGGCGACAGCCGGAACTGCCGTGCCGGTGTG
CAGATTAATGACAGCGGTGCGGCGCTGGGATATTACGTCAGCGAGGACGGGTATCCTGGCTGGATGCCGC
AGAAATGGACATGGATACCCCGTGAGTTACCCGGCGGGCGCGCTTGGCGTAATCATGGTCATAGCTGTTT
CCTGTGTGAAATTGTTATCCGCTCACAATTCCACACAACATACGAGCCGGAAGCATAAAGTGTAAAGCCT
GGGGTGCCTAATGAGTGAGCTAACTCACATTAATTGCGTTGCGCTCACTGCCCGCTTTCCAGTCGGGAAA
CCTGTCGTGCCAGCTGCATTAATGAATCGGCCAACGCGCGGGGAGAGGCGGTTTGCGTATTGGGCGCTCT
TCCGCTTCCTCGCTCACTGACTCGCTGCGCTCGGTCGTTCGGCTGCGGCGAGCGGTATCAGCTCACTCAA
AGGCGGTAATACGGTTATCCACAGAATCAGGGGATAACGCAGGAAAGAACATGTGAGCAAAAGGCCAGCA
AAAGGCCAGGAACCGTAAAAAGGCCGCGTTGCTGGCGTTTTTCCATAGGCTCCGCCCCCCTGACGAGCAT
CACAAAAATCGACGCTCAAGTCAGAGGTGGCGAAACCCGACAGGACTATAAAGATACCAGGCGTTTCCCC
CTGGAAGCTCCCTCGTGCGCTCTCCTGTTCCGACCCTGCCGCTTACCGGATACCTGTCCGCCTTTCTCCC
TTCGGGAAGCGTGGCGCTTTCTCATAGCTCACGCTGTAGGTATCTCAGTTCGGTGTAGGTCGTTCGCTCC
AAGCTGGGCTGTGTGCACGAACCCCCCGTTCAGCCCGACCGCTGCGCCTTATCCGGTAACTATCGTCTTG
AGTCCAACCCGGTAAGACACGACTTATCGCCACTGGCAGCAGCCACTGGTAACAGGATTAGCAGAGCGAG
GTATGTAGGCGGTGCTACAGAGTTCTTGAAGTGGTGGCCTAACTACGGCTACACTAGAAGAACAGTATTT
GGTATCTGCGCTCTGCTGAAGCCAGTTACCTTCGGAAAAAGAGTTGGTAGCTCTTGATCCGGCAAACAAA
CCACCGCTGGTAGCGGTGGTTTTTTTGTTTGCAAGCAGCAGATTACGCGCAGAAAAAAAGGATCTCAAGA
AGATCCTTTGATCTTTTCTACGGGGTCTGACGCTCAGTGGAACGAAAACTCACGTTAAGGGATTTTGGTC
ATGAGATTATCAAAAAGGATCTTCACCTAGATCCTTTTAAATTAAAAATGAAGTTTTAAATCAATCTAAA
GTATATATGAGTAAACTTGGTCTGACAGTTACCAATGCTTAATCAGTGAGGCACCTATCTCAGCGATCTG
TCTATTTCGTTCATCCATAGTTGCCTGACTCCCCGTCGTGTAGATAACTACGATACGGGAGGGCTTACCA
TCTGGCCCCAGTGCTGCAATGATACCGCGAGACCCACGCTCACCGGCTCCAGATTTATCAGCAATAAACC
AGCCAGCCGGAAGGGCCGAGCGCAGAAGTGGTCCTGCAACTTTATCCGCCTCCATCCAGTCTATTAATTG
TTGCCGGGAAGCTAGAGTAAGTAGTTCGCCAGTTAATAGTTTGCGCAACGTTGTTGCCATTGCTACAGGC
ATCGTGGTGTCACGCTCGTCGTTTGGTATGGCTTCATTCAGCTCCGGTTCCCAACGATCAAGGCGAGTTA
CATGATCCCCCATGTTGTGCAAAAAAGCGGTTAGCTCCTTCGGTCCTCCGATCGTTGTCAGAAGTAAGTT
GGCCGCAGTGTTATCACTCATGGTTATGGCAGCACTGCATAATTCTCTTACTGTCATGCCATCCGTAAGA
TGCTTTTCTGTGACTGGTGAGTACTCAACCAAGTCATTCTGAGAATAGTGTATGCGGCGACCGAGTTGCT
CTTGCCCGGCGTCAATACGGGATAATACCGCGCCACATAGCAGAACTTTAAAAGTGCTCATCATTGGAAA
ACGTTCTTCGGGGCGAAAACTCTCAAGGATCTTACCGCTGTTGAGATCCAGTTCGATGTAACCCACTCGT
GCACCCAACTGATCTTCAGCATCTTTTACTTTCACCAGCGTTTCTGGGTGAGCAAAAACAGGAAGGCAAA
ATGCCGCAAAAAAGGGAATAAGGGCGACACGGAAATGTTGAATACTCATACTCTTCCTTTTTCAATATTA
TTGAAGCATTTATCAGGGTTATTGTCTCATGAGCGGATACATATTTGAATGTATTTAGAAAAATAAACAA
ATAGGGGTTCCGCGCACATTTCCCCGAAAAGTGCCACCTAAATTGTAAGCGTTAATATTTTGTTAAAATT
CGCGTTAAATTTTTGTTAAATCAGCTCATTTTTTAACCAATAGGCCGAAATCGGCAAAATCCCTTATAAA
TCAAAAGAATAGACCGAGATAGGGT
[37 nt withheld, positions 9826-9862]
AAAGAACGTGGACTCCAACGTCAAAGG
[49 nt withheld, positions 9890-9938]
T
[91 nt withheld, positions 9940-10030]
G
[124 nt withheld, positions 10032-10155]
CCCATTCGCCATTCAGGCTGCGCAACTGTTGGGAAGGGCGATCGGTGCGGGCCTCTTCGCTATTACGCCA
GCTGGCGAAAGGGGGATGTGCTGCAAGGCGATTAAGTTGGGTAACGCCAGGGTTTTCCCAGTCACGACGT
TGTAAAACGACGGCCAGTGAGCGCGCCTCGTTCATTCACGTTTTTGAACCCGTGGAGGACGGGCAGACTC
GCGGTGCAAATGTGTTTTACAGCGTGATGGAGCAGATGAAGATGCTCGACACGCTGCAGAACACGCAGCT
AGATTAACCCTAGAAAGATAATCATATTGTGACGTACGTTAAAGATAATCATGTGTAAAATTGACGCATG
TGTTTTATCGGTCTGTATATCGAGGTTTATTTATTAATTTGAATAGATATTAAGTTTTATTATATTTACA
CTTACATACTAATAATAAATTCAACAAACAATTTATTTATGTTTATTTATTTATTAAAAAAAACAAAAAC
TCAAAATTTCTTCTATAAAGTAACAAAACTTTTATGAGGGACAGCCCCCCCCCAAAGCCCCCAGGGATGT
AATTACGTCCCTCCCCCGCTAGGGGGCAGCAGCGAGCCGCCCGGGGCTCCGCTCCGGTCCGGCGCTCCCC
CCGCATCCCCGAGCCGGCAGCGTGCGGGGACAGCCCGGGCACGGGGAAGGTGGCACGGGATCGCTTTCCT
CTGAACGCTTCTCGCTGCTCTTTGAGCCTGCAGACACCTGGGGGGATACGGGGAAAAGGCCTCCACGGCC
AGACTAGTTATTAATAGTAATCAATTACGGGGTCATTAGTTCATAGCCCATATATGGAGTTCCG
Features (pLannotate 1.2.2; 31 found; start..end, strand, type, name):
    306..469     +  promoter       CMV promoter (fragment): human cytomegalovirus (CMV) immediate early promoter
    486..519     +  promoter       minimal CMV promoter (fragment): human cytomegalovirus (CMV) immediate early promoter
    531..556     -  protein_bind   CuO (fragment): CymR-binding P2 operator sequence from the p-cmt operon of Pseudomonas putida (Mullick et al., 2006) CymR
    701..739     +  misc_feature   Ad SA (fragment): adenovirus major late transcript splice acceptor (Friedrich and Soriano, 1991)
    772..981     -  CDS            PTP (fragment): TERM_ADE02 - Experimental evidence at protein level: Swiss-Prot protein existence level 1. Protein covalently bound to the viral DNA that acts as a primer for viral genomic replication by DNA strand displacement. Assembles on the viral origin of replication in an initiation complex with viral polymerase, DBP, host NFIA and host POU2F1/OCT1. During initiation, the polymerase covalently couples the first dCTP with Ser- 580 of pTP. The terminal protein stimulates the template activity over 20 fold compared to protein-free templates. Neo-synthesized viral genomes are linked to two preterminal prot
   1012..1101    +  intron         chimeric intron (fragment): chimera between introns from adenovirus and immunoglobulin heavy chain genes
   1120..1166    +  CDS            IgH signal sequence (fragment): signal sequence from the mouse immunoglobulin heavy chain variable region
   1254..2693    +  CDS            CASC3 (fragment): CASC3_HUMAN - Also known as MLN51 From Homo sapiens (Human).
   2817..3279    +  misc_feature   IRES: internal ribosome entry site (IRES) of the encephalomyocarditis virus (EMCV)
   3327..3991    +  CDS            CopGFP (fragment): green fluorescent protein 2 from Pontellina plumata, also known as ppluGFP2 (Shagin et al., 2004)
   4112..4323    +  promoter       EF-1α core promoter: core promoter for human elongation factor EF-1α
   4336..4604    +  LTR            5' LTR (truncated): truncated 5' long terminal repeat (LTR) from human T-cell leukemia virus (HTLV) type 1
   4644..4670    +  CDS            3xHA (fragment): three tandem HA epitope tags
   4695..4735    +  CDS            IgH signal sequence (fragment): signal sequence from the mouse immunoglobulin heavy chain variable region
   4788..5396    +  CDS            CymR: cumate repressor (Mullick et al., 2006); cymR from Pseudomonas putida
   5493..6092    +  CDS            PuroR: puromycin N-acetyltransferase; pac from Streptomyces alboniger; confers resistance to puromycin
   6099..6126    +  misc_feature   WPRE (fragment): woodchuck hepatitis virus posttranscriptional regulatory element
   6139..6260    +  polyA_signal   SV40 poly(A) signal: SV40 polyadenylation signal
   6278..6370    +  ncRNA          G-CSF SLDE: Accession: RF00183 - G-CSF factor stem-loop destabilising element (SLDE)
   7067..7534    +  CDS            B (fragment): PORTL_LAMBD - Experimental evidence at protein level: Swiss-Prot protein existence level 1. Forms the portal vertex of the capsid (PubMed:6228056, PubMed:6232391). This portal plays critical roles in head assembly, genome packaging, neck/tail attachment, and genome ejection (Probable). The portal protein multimerizes as a single ring-shaped homododecamer arranged around a central channel (PubMed:6232391). Binds to the terminase subunits to form the packaging machine (PubMed:7799432). From Escherichia phage lambda (Bacteriophage lambda).
   7570..7592    -  protein_bind   lac operator (fragment): The lac repressor binds to the lac operator to inhibit transcription in E. coli. This inhibition can be relieved by adding lactose or isopropyl-β-D-thiogalactopyranoside (IPTG). lac repressor encoded by lacI
   7596..7626    -  promoter       lac promoter: promoter for the E. coli lac operon
   7641..7662    -  protein_bind   CAP binding site: CAP binding activates transcription in the presence of cAMP. E. coli catabolite activator protein
   7675..7767    -  CDS            lacI (fragment): lac repressor; lacI; The lac repressor binds to the lac operator to inhibit transcription in E. coli. This inhibition can be relieved by adding lactose or isopropyl-β-D-thiogalactopyranoside (IPTG).
   7950..8538    -  rep_origin     ori: high-copy-number ColE1/pMB1/pBR322/pUC origin of replication
   8709..9569    -  CDS            AmpR: β-lactamase; bla; confers resistance to ampicillin, carbenicillin, and related antibiotics
   9570..9674    -  promoter       AmpR promoter: bla
   9727..10155   -  rep_origin     f1 ori (sequence partly withheld): f1 bacteriophage origin of replication; arrow indicates direction of (+) strand synthesis
  10160..10315   -  CDS            lacZα (fragment): LacZα fragment of β-galactosidase; lacZ fragment
  10317..10436   +  CDS            B (fragment): PORTL_LAMBD - Experimental evidence at protein level: Swiss-Prot protein existence level 1. Forms the portal vertex of the capsid (PubMed:6228056, PubMed:6232391). This portal plays critical roles in head assembly, genome packaging, neck/tail attachment, and genome ejection (Probable). The portal protein multimerizes as a single ring-shaped homododecamer arranged around a central channel (PubMed:6232391). Binds to the terminase subunits to form the packaging machine (PubMed:7799432). From Escherichia phage lambda (Bacteriophage lambda).
  10927..304     +  enhancer       CMV enhancer (across the origin): human cytomegalovirus immediate early enhancer
