[The description below was written by a language model from this plasmid's Addgene catalogue record and pLannotate feature annotations shown in this document.]
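Description:
PB-CuO-V5 CASC3 siRes 1-480 188/218-mut is a mammalian expression plasmid of about 11 kb, built on the commercial PB-Cuo-MCS-IRES-GFP-EF1α-CymR-Puro backbone. It is designed for PiggyBac transposase-mediated integration of a cumate-inducible transgene into the host cell genome. In bacteria it is maintained at high copy through a ColE1/pUC-type origin with ampicillin resistance, and an f1 origin is also present. The PiggyBac terminal repeats implied by the backbone name and stated purpose are not annotated in the feature table. A few short annotated fragments, such as lambda portal protein, adenoviral pTP and IgH signal sequence, look like incidental matches rather than functional parts.

The insert is human CASC3 (also called BTZ or MLN51), truncated to amino acids 1-480. It carries an N-terminal V5 tag and was cloned between Nhe and Not sites. The coding sequence is described as siRNA-resistant and carries the F188D and W218D substitutions, which according to the record abolish binding to the exon junction complex. Expression is driven by a CMV enhancer/promoter followed by a CuO operator, with adenovirus-derived splice and intron elements upstream of the coding sequence. An EMCV IRES downstream links CopGFP to the same transcript, so induced cells can be followed by green fluorescence.

A second cassette uses the EF-1α core promoter with an HTLV-1 LTR fragment to express the CymR repressor and puromycin N-acetyltransferase, ending in an SV40 polyadenylation signal. CymR binds CuO and keeps the transgene off until cumate is added, while puromycin selects stable integrants. The design suits rescue experiments in which endogenous CASC3 is knocked down and the mutant is tested for function, in the context of the associated study on nonsense-mediated decay.
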