Addgene plasmid #158542: PB-CuO-V5 CASC3 siRes 1-480 188/218-mut
Purpose: For PiggyBac-mediated integration of V5-tagged siRNA-resistant EJC-binding deficient CASC3 1-480
Depositing lab: Niels Gehring. Depositing organization: Universitaet zu Koeln. Publication: CASC3 promotes transcriptome-wide activation of nonsense-mediated decay by the exon junction complex. Gerbracht JV, Boehm V, Britto-Borges T, Kallabis S, Wiederstein JL, Ciriello S, Aschemeier DU, Kruger M, Frese CK, Altmuller J, Dieterich C, Gehring NH. Nucleic Acids Res. 2020 Jul 4. pii: 5867419. doi: 10.1093/nar/gkaa564. PubMed 32621609.
Backbone
  Vector backbone: PB-Cuo-MCS-IRES-GFP-EF1α-CymR-Puro
  Backbone manufacturer: SBI
  Backbone size w/o insert (bp): 9509
  Total vector size (bp): 10989
  Vector type: Mammalian Expression
  Selectable markers: Puromycin
Growth in bacteria
  Bacterial resistance: Ampicillin, 100 μg/mL
  Growth temperature: 37°C
  Growth strain: DH5alpha
  Copy number: High Copy
Gene/Insert
  Gene/Insert name: CASC3; BTZ; MLN51
  Species: H. sapiens (human)
  Insert size (bp): 1443
  Mutation: Amino acids 1-480, C-terminal deletion, F188D, W218D
  Entrez Gene: CASC3 (a.k.a. BTZ, MLN51)
  Promoter: CMV
  Tag / fusion protein: V5 (N terminal on insert)
  Cloning method: Restriction Enzyme; 5′ cloning site Nhe (not destroyed); 3′ cloning site Not (not destroyed)
  Sequencing primers: 5′ CCGATCTGGCCATACACTTG; 3′ GCCCTCACATTGCCAAAAGA
Terms and licenses: Academic/Nonprofit Terms; Industry Terms: Not Available to Industry
How to cite: PB-CuO-V5 CASC3 siRes 1-480 188/218-mut was a gift from Niels Gehring (Addgene plasmid # 158542 ; http://n2t.net/addgene:158542 ; RRID:Addgene_158542)
